Addgene plasmid #58775: pX330A_D10A-1x5
Purpose: Expresses Cas9 nickase and gRNA
Depositing lab: Takashi Yamamoto. Depositing organization: Hiroshima University. Publication: Multiplex genome engineering in human cells using all-in-one CRISPR/Cas9 vector system. Sakuma T, Nishikawa A, Kume S, Chayama K, Yamamoto T. Sci Rep. 2014 Jun 23;4:5400. doi: 10.1038/srep05400. PubMed 24954249.
Backbone
  Vector backbone: pUC ori vector
  Vector type: Mammalian Expression, CRISPR
Growth in bacteria
  Bacterial resistance: Ampicillin, 100 μg/mL
  Growth temperature: 37°C
  Growth strain: Stbl3
  Copy number: High Copy
Gene/Insert
  Gene/Insert name: humanized S. pyogenes Cas9 (D10A) nickase (alt names: SpCas9n (D10A); hSpCas9n (D10A))
  Species: S. pyogenes
  Insert size (bp): 4272
  Mutation: D10A nickase-converting mutation
  Promoter: CBh
  Tag / fusion protein: 3xFLAG (N terminal on insert)
  Cloning method: Unknown
  Sequencing primers: 5′ attacctggagcacctgcctg
Resource information
  A portion of this plasmid was derived from a plasmid made by: Feng Zhang
Terms and licenses: Academic/Nonprofit Terms; Industry Terms: Not Available to Industry
How to cite: pX330A_D10A-1x5 was a gift from Takashi Yamamoto (Addgene plasmid # 58775 ; http://n2t.net/addgene:58775 ; RRID:Addgene_58775)
