[The description below was written by a language model from this plasmid's Addgene catalogue record.]
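Description:
pX330A_D10A-1x5 is a mammalian expression CRISPR plasmid that delivers both a Cas9 nickase and a guide RNA from a single vector. It is built on a pUC-origin backbone, so it replicates at high copy number in E. coli, and it is selected with ampicillin. The record notes that part of the plasmid derives from an earlier CRISPR vector made in another laboratory, consistent with the pX330 root of its name.

The protein payload is a human codon-optimised Streptococcus pyogenes Cas9 carrying the D10A substitution, an insert of about 4.3 kb expressed from the CBh promoter, a compact hybrid chicken β-actin-type promoter that gives strong, broad expression in mammalian cells. The D10A change inactivates the RuvC nuclease domain, so the enzyme cuts only one DNA strand. Such nickases are typically used with paired, offset guides to create a double-strand break with reduced off-target cleavage, or singly to favour nick-induced repair. An N-terminal 3xFLAG tag allows detection of the protein by immunoblotting or immunostaining.

The stated purpose also includes gRNA expression, but the record does not specify the guide promoter, the scaffold or the cloning sites for the spacer, and no feature table is provided to confirm them. The associated publication describes an all-in-one system for multiplex genome engineering in human cells, which suggests this plasmid serves as one component for assembling several guide cassettes alongside the nickase. The meaning of the "1x5" suffix is not explained in the record.
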