>Addgene plasmid #58775 | pX330A_D10A-1x5 | addgene partial sequence | sequence record 93047 | pCBhProF2 5'-agggtttaagggatggttgg-3'
ACTACAAGGATCATGATATTGATTACAAAGACGATGACGATAAGATGGCCCCAAAGAAGAAGCGGAAGGT
CGGTATCCACGGAGTCCCAGCAGCCGACAAGAAGTACAGCATCGGCCTGGCCATCGGCACCAACTCTGTG
GGCTGGGCCGTGATCACCGACGAGTACAAGG
