>Addgene plasmid #58775 | pX330A_D10A-1x5 | addgene partial sequence | sequence record 95550 | T7 5'-TAATACGACTCACTATAGGG-3'
AGCTTTTGTTCCCTTTANTGAGGGTTAATTGCGCGCTTGGCGTAATCATGGTCATAGCTGTTTCCTGTGT
GAAATTGTTATCCGCTCACAATTCCACACAACATACGAGCCGGAAGCATAAAGTGTAAAGCCTGGGGTGC
CTAATGAGTGAGCTAACTCACATTAATTGCGTTGCGCTCACTGCCCGCTTTCCACCGGTGGTCTCTAGAG
GTACCCGTTACATAACTTACGGTAAATGGCCCGCCTGGCTGACCGCCCAACGACCCCCGCCCATTGACGT
CAATAGTAACGCCAATAGGGACTTTCCATTGACGTCAATGGGTGGAGTATTTACGGNAAACTGCCCNCTT
GGCAGTACATCAAGTGTATCATATGCCAA
