>Addgene plasmid #58775 | pX330A_D10A-1x5 | addgene partial sequence | sequence record 95552 | hSpCas9-R1 5'-CGCTCGTGCTTCTTATCCTC-3'
AGCTGTCGTCCACCTTGGCCATCTCGTTGCTGAAGATCTCTTGCAGATAGCAGATCCGGTTCTTCCGTCT
GGTGTATCTTCTTCTGGCGGTTCTCTTCAGCCGGGTGGCCTCGGCTGTTTCGCCGCTGTCGAACAGCAGG
GCTCCGATCAGGTTCTTCTTGATGCTGTGCCGGTCGGTGTTGCCCAGCACCTTGAATTTCTTGCTGGGCA
CCTTGTACTCGTCGGTGATCACGGCCCAGCCCACAGAGTTGGTGCCGATGGCCAGGCCGATGCTGTACTT
CTTGTCGGCTGCTGGGACTCCGTGGATACCGACCTTCCGCTTCTTCTTTGGGGCCATCTTATCGTCATCG
TCTTTGTAATCAATATCATGATCCTTGTAGTCTCCGTCGTGGTCCTTATAGTCCATGGTGGCACCGGTCC
AACCTGAAAAAAAGTGATTTCAGGCAGGTGCTCCAGGTAATTAAACATTAATACCCCACCAACCAACCAT
CCCTTAAACCCTTACCTCTTGCTCAGCTAATTACAGCC
